>Addgene plasmid #54970 | mCherry-Alpha-5-Integrin-12 | addgene full sequence | sequence record 218701 | Addgene NGS Result
TTCTTTCCTGCGTTATCCCCTGATTCTGTGGATAACCGTATTACCGCCATGCATTAGTTATTAATAGTAA
TCAATTACGGGGTCATTAGTTCATAGCCCATATATGGAGTTCCGCGTTACATAACTTACGGTAAATGGCC
CGCCTGGCTGACCGCCCAACGACCCCCGCCCATTGACGTCAATAATGACGTATGTTCCCATAGTAACGCC
AATAGGGACTTTCCATTGACGTCAATGGGTGGAGTATTTACGGTAAACTGCCCACTTGGCAGTACATCAA
GTGTATCATATGCCAAGTACGCCCCCTATTGACGTCAATGACGGTAAATGGCCCGCCTGGCATTATGCCC
AGTACATGACCTTATGGGACTTTCCTACTTGGCAGTACATCTACGTATTAGTCATCGCTATTACCATGGT
GATGCGGTTTTGGCAGTACATCAATGGGCGTGGATAGCGGTTTGACTCACGGGGATTTCCAAGTCTCCAC
CCCATTGACGTCAATGGGAGTTTGTTTTGGCACCAAAATCAACGGGACTTTCCAAAATGTCGTAACAACT
CCGCCCCATTGACGCAAATGGGCGGTAGGCGTGTACGGTGGGAGGTCTATATAAGCAGAGCTGGTTTAGT
GAACCGTCAGATCCGCTAGCGCTACCGGACTCAGATCTCGAGCTCAAGCTTCGAATTCTGCAGTCGACGG
TACCACCATGGGGAGCCGGACGCCAGAGTCCCCTCTCCACGCCGTGCAGCTGCGCTGGGGCCCCCGGCGC
CGACCCCCGCTGCTGCCGCTGCTGTTGCTGCTGCTGCCGCCGCCACCCAGGGTCGGGGGCTTCAACTTAG
ACGCGGAGGCCCCAGCAGTACTCTCGGGGCCCCCGGGCTCCTTCTTCGGATTCTCAGTGGAGTTTTACCG
GCCGGGAACAGACGGGGTCAGTGTGCTGGTGGGAGCACCCAAGGCTAATACCAGCCAGCCAGGAGTGCTG
CAGGGTGGTGCTGTCTACCTCTGTCCTTGGGGTGCCAGCCCCACACAGTGCACCCCCATTGAATTTGACA
GCAAAGGCTCTCGGCTCCTGGAGTCCTCACTGTCCAGCTCAGAGGGAGAGGAGCCTGTGGAGTACAAGTC
CTTGCAGTGGTTCGGGGCAACAGTTCGAGCCCATGGCTCCTCCATCTTGGCATGCGCTCCACTGTACAGC
TGGCGCACAGAGAAGGAGCCACTGAGCGACCCCGTGGGCACCTGCTACCTCTCCACAGATAACTTCACCC
GAATTCTGGAGTATGCACCCTGCCGCTCAGATTTCAGCTGGGCAGCAGGACAGGGTTACTGCCAAGGAGG
CTTCAGTGCCGAGTTCACCAAGACTGGCCGTGTGGTTTTAGGTGGACCAGGAAGCTATTTCTGGCAAGGC
CAGATCCTGTCTGCCACTCAGGAGCAGATTGCAGAATCTTATTACCCCGAGTACCTGATCAACCTGGTTC
AGGGGCAGCTGCAGACTCGCCAGGCCAGTTCCATCTATGATGACAGCTACCTAGGATACTCTGTGGCTGT
TGGTGAATTCAGTGGTGATGACACAGAAGACTTTGTTGCTGGTGTGCCCAAAGGGAACCTCACTTACGGC
TATGTCACCATCCTTAATGGCTCAGACATTCGATCCCTCTACAACTTCTCAGGGGAACAGATGGCCTCCT
ACTTTGGCTATGCAGTGGCCGCCACAGACGTCAATGGGGACGGGCTGGATGACTTGCTGGTGGGGGCACC
CCTGCTCATGGATCGGACCCCTGACGGGCGGCCTCAGGAGGTGGGCAGGGTCTACGTCTACCTGCAGCAC
CCAGCCGGCATAGAGCCCACGCCCACCCTTACCCTCACTGGCCATGATGAGTTTGGCCGATTTGGCAGCT
CCTTGACCCCCCTGGGGGACCTGGACCAGGATGGCTACAATGATGTGGCCATCGGGGCTCCCTTTGGTGG
GGAGACCCAGCAGGGAGTAGTGTTTGTATTTCCTGGGGGCCCAGGAGGGCTGGGCTCTAAGCCTTCCCAG
GTTCTGCAGCCCCTGTGGGCAGCCAGCCACACCCCAGACTTCTTTGGCTCTGCCCTTCGAGGAGGCCGAG
ACCTGGATGGCAATGGATATCCTGATCTGATTGTGGGGTCCTTTGGTGTGGACAAGGCTGTGGTATACAG
GGGCCGCCCCATCGTGTCCGCTAGTGCCTCCCTCACCATCTTCCCCGCCATGTTCAACCCAGAGGAGCGG
AGCTGCAGCTTAGAGGGGAACCCTGTGGCCTGCATCAACCTTAGCTTCTGCCTCAATGCTTCTGGAAAAC
ACGTTGCTGACTCCATTGGTTTCACAGTGGAACTTCAGCTGGACTGGCAGAAGCAGAAGGGAGGGGTACG
GCGGGCACTGTTCCTGGCCTCCAGGCAGGCAACCCTGACCCAGACCCTGCTCATCCAGAATGGGGCTCGA
GAGGATTGCAGAGAGATGAAGATCTACCTCAGGAACGAGTCAGAATTTCGAGACAAACTCTCGCCGATTC
ACATCGCTCTCAACTTCTCCTTGGACCCCCAAGCCCCAGTGGACAGCCACGGCCTCAGGCCAGCCCTACA
TTATCAGAGCAAGAGCCGGATAGAGGACAAGGCTCAGATCTTGCTGGACTGTGGAGAAGACAACATCTGT
GTGCCTGACCTGCAGCTGGAAGTGTTTGGGGAGCAGAACCATGTGTACCTGGGTGACAAGAATGCCCTGA
ACCTCACTTTCCATGCCCAGAATGTGGGTGAGGGTGGCGCCTATGAGGCTGAGCTTCGGGTCACCGCCCC
TCCAGAGGCTGAGTACTCAGGACTCGTCAGACACCCAGGGAACTTCTCCAGCCTGAGCTGTGACTACTTT
GCCGTGAACCAGAGCCGCCTGCTGGTGTGTGACCTGGGCAACCCCATGAAGGCAGGAGCCAGTCTGTGGG
GTGGCCTTCGGTTTACAGTCCCTCATCTCCGGGACACTAAGAAAACCATCCAGTTTGACTTCCAGATCCT
CAGCAAGAATCTCAACAACTCGCAAAGCGACGTGGTTTCCTTTCGGCTCTCCGTGGAGGCTCAGGCCCAG
GTCACCCTGAACGGTGTCTCCAAGCCTGAGGCAGTGCTATTCCCAGTAAGCGACTGGCATCCCCGAGACC
AGCCTCAGAAGGAGGAGGACCTGGGACCTGCTGTCCACCATGTCTATGAGCTCATCAACCAAGGCCCCAG
CTCCATTAGCCAGGGTGTGCTGGAACTCAGCTGTCCCCAGGCTCTGGAAGGTCAGCAGCTCCTATATGTG
ACCAGAGTTACGGGACTCAACTGCACCACCAATCACCCCATTAACCCAAAGGGCCTGGAGTTGGATCCCG
AGGGTTCCCTGCACCACCAGCAAAAACGGGAAGCTCCAAGCCGCAGCTCTGCTTCCTCGGGACCTCAGAT
CCTGAAATGCCCGGAGGCTGAGTGTTTCAGGCTGCGCTGTGAGCTCGGGCCCCTGCACCAACAAGAGAGC
CAAAGTCTGCAGTTGCATTTCCGAGTCTGGGCCAAGACTTTCTTGCAGCGGGAGCACCAGCCATTTAGCC
TGCAGTGTGAGGCTGTGTACAAAGCCCTGAAGATGCCCTACCGAATCCTGCCTCGGCAGCTGCCCCAAAA
AGAGCGTCAGGTGGCCACAGCTGTGCAATGGACCAAGGCAGAAGGCAGCTATGGCGTCCCACTGTGGATC
ATCATCCTAGCCATCCTGTTTGGCCTCCTGCTCCTAGGTCTACTCATCTACATCCTCTACAAGCTTGGAT
TCTTCAAACGCTCCCTCCCATATGGCACCGCCATGGAAAAAGCTCAGCTCAAGCCTCCAGCCACCTCTGA
TGCCACGGTACCGCGGGCCCGGGATCCACCGGTCGCCACCATGGTGAGCAAGGGCGAGGAGGATAACATG
GCCATCATCAAGGAGTTCATGCGCTTCAAGGTGCACATGGAGGGCTCCGTGAACGGCCACGAGTTCGAGA
TCGAGGGCGAGGGCGAGGGCCGCCCCTACGAGGGCACCCAGACCGCCAAGCTGAAGGTGACCAAGGGTGG
CCCCCTGCCCTTCGCCTGGGACATCCTGTCCCCTCAGTTCATGTACGGCTCCAAGGCCTACGTGAAGCAC
CCCGCCGACATCCCCGACTACTTGAAGCTGTCCTTCCCCGAGGGCTTCAAGTGGGAGCGCGTGATGAACT
TCGAGGACGGCGGCGTGGTGACCGTGACCCAGGACTCCTCCCTGCAGGACGGCGAGTTCATCTACAAGGT
GAAGCTGCGCGGCACCAACTTCCCCTCCGACGGCCCCGTAATGCAGAAGAAGACCATGGGCTGGGAGGCC
TCCTCCGAGCGGATGTACCCCGAGGACGGCGCCCTGAAGGGCGAGATCAAGCAGAGGCTGAAGCTGAAGG
ACGGCGGCCACTACGACGCTGAGGTCAAGACCACCTACAAGGCCAAGAAGCCCGTGCAGCTGCCCGGCGC
CTACAACGTCAACATCAAGTTGGACATCACCTCCCACAACGAGGACTACACCATCGTGGAACAGTACGAA
CGCGCCGAGGGCCGCCACTCCACCGGCGGCATGGACGAGCTGTACAAGTAAAGCGGCCGCGACTCTAGAT
CATAATCAGCCATACCACATTTGTAGAGGTTTTACTTGCTTTAAAAAACCTCCCACACCTCCCCCTGAAC
CTGAAACATAAAATGAATGCAATTGTTGTTGTTAACTTGTTTATTGCAGCTTATAATGGTTACAAATAAA
GCAATAGCATCACAAATTTCACAAATAAAGCATTTTTTTCACTGCATTCTAGTTGTGGTTTGTCCAAACT
CATCAATGTATCTTAAGGCGTAAATTGTAAGCGTTAATATTTTGTTAAAATTCGCGTTAAATTTTTGTTA
AATCAGCTCATTTTTTAACCAATAGGCCGAAATCGGCAAAATCCCTTATAAATCAAAAGAATAGACCGAG
ATAGGGT
[37 nt withheld, positions 4978-5014]
AAAGAACGTGGACTCCAACGTCAAAGG
[49 nt withheld, positions 5042-5090]
T
[91 nt withheld, positions 5092-5182]
G
[124 nt withheld, positions 5184-5307]
CAGGTGGCACTTTTCGGGGAAATGTGCGCGGAACCCCTATTTGTTTATTTTTCTAAATACATTCAAATAT
GTATCCGCTCATGAGACAATAACCCTGATAAATGCTTCAATAATATTGAAAAAGGAAGAGTCCTGAGGCG
GAAAGAACCAGCTGTGGAATGTGTGTCAGTTAGGGTGTGGAAAGTCCCCAGGCTCCCCAGCAGGCAGAAG
TATGCAAAGCATGCATCTCAATTAGTCAGCAACCAGGTGTGGAAAGTCCCCAGGCTCCCCAGCAGGCAGA
AGTATGCAAAGCATGCATCTCAATTAGTCAGCAACCATAGTCCCGCCCCTAACTCCGCCCATCCCGCCCC
TAACTCCGCCCAGTTCCGCCCATTCTCCGCCCCATGGCTGACTAATTTTTTTTATTTATGCAGAGGCCGA
GGCCGCCTCGGCCTCTGAGCTATTCCAGAAGTAGTGAGGAGGCTTTTTTGGAGGCCTAGGCTTTTGCAAA
GATCGATCAAGAGACAGGATGAGGATCGTTTCGCATGATTGAACAAGATGGATTGCACGCAGGTTCTCCG
GCCGCTTGGGTGGAGAGGCTATTCGGCTATGACTGGGCACAACAGACAATCGGCTGCTCTGATGCCGCCG
TGTTCCGGCTGTCAGCGCAGGGGCGCCCGGTTCTTTTTGTCAAGACCGACCTGTCCGGTGCCCTGAATGA
ACTGCAAGACGAGGCAGCGCGGCTATCGTGGCTGGCCACGACGGGCGTTCCTTGCGCAGCTGTGCTCGAC
GTTGTCACTGAAGCGGGAAGGGACTGGCTGCTATTGGGCGAAGTGCCGGGGCAGGATCTCCTGTCATCTC
ACCTTGCTCCTGCCGAGAAAGTATCCATCATGGCTGATGCAATGCGGCGGCTGCATACGCTTGATCCGGC
TACCTGCCCATTCGACCACCAAGCGAAACATCGCATCGAGCGAGCACGTACTCGGATGGAAGCCGGTCTT
GTCGATCAGGATGATCTGGACGAAGAGCATCAGGGGCTCGCGCCAGCCGAACTGTTCGCCAGGCTCAAGG
CGAGCATGCCCGACGGCGAGGATCTCGTCGTGACCCATGGCGATGCCTGCTTGCCGAATATCATGGTGGA
AAATGGCCGCTTTTCTGGATTCATCGACTGTGGCCGGCTGGGTGTGGCGGACCGCTATCAGGACATAGCG
TTGGCTACCCGTGATATTGCTGAAGAGCTTGGCGGCGAATGGGCTGACCGCTTCCTCGTGCTTTACGGTA
TCGCCGCTCCCGATTCGCAGCGCATCGCCTTCTATCGCCTTCTTGACGAGTTCTTCTGAGCGGGACTCTG
GGGTTCGAAATGACCGACCAAGCGACGCCCAACCTGCCATCACGAGATTTCGATTCCACCGCCGCCTTCT
ATGAAAGGTTGGGCTTCGGAATCGTTTTCCGGGACGCCGGCTGGATGATCCTCCAGCGCGGGGATCTCAT
GCTGGAGTTCTTCGCCCACCCTAGGGGGAGGCTAACTGAAACACGGAAGGAGACAATACCGGAAGGAACC
CGCGCTATGACGGCAATAAAAAGACAGAATAAAACGCACGGTGTTGGGTCGTTTGTTCATAAACGCGGGG
TTCGGTCCCAGGGCTGGCACTCTGTCGATACCCCACCGAGACCCCATTGGGGCCAATACGCCCGCGTTTC
TTCCTTTTCCCCACCCCACCCCCCAAGTTCGGGTGAAGGCCCAGGGCTCGCAGCCAACGTCGGGGCGGCA
GGCCCTGCCATAGCCTCAGGTTACTCATATATACTTTAGATTGATTTAAAACTTCATTTTTAATTTAAAA
GGATCTAGGTGAAGATCCTTTTTGATAATCTCATGACCAAAATCCCTTAACGTGAGTTTTCGTTCCACTG
AGCGTCAGACCCCGTAGAAAAGATCAAAGGATCTTCTTGAGATCCTTTTTTTCTGCGCGTAATCTGCTGC
TTGCAAACAAAAAAACCACCGCTACCAGCGGTGGTTTGTTTGCCGGATCAAGAGCTACCAACTCTTTTTC
CGAAGGTAACTGGCTTCAGCAGAGCGCAGATACCAAATACTGTTCTTCTAGTGTAGCCGTAGTTAGGCCA
CCACTTCAAGAACTCTGTAGCACCGCCTACATACCTCGCTCTGCTAATCCTGTTACCAGTGGCTGCTGCC
AGTGGCGATAAGTCGTGTCTTACCGGGTTGGACTCAAGACGATAGTTACCGGATAAGGCGCAGCGGTCGG
GCTGAACGGGGGGTTCGTGCACACAGCCCAGCTTGGAGCGAACGACCTACACCGAACTGAGATACCTACA
GCGTGAGCTATGAGAAAGCGCCACGCTTCCCGAAGGGAGAAAGGCGGACAGGTATCCGGTAAGCGGCAGG
GTCGGAACAGGAGAGCGCACGAGGGAGCTTCCAGGGGGAAACGCCTGGTATCTTTATAGTCCTGTCGGGT
TTCGCCACCTCTGACTTGAGCGTCGATTTTTGTGATGCTCGTCAGGGGGGCGGAGCCTATGGAAAAACGC
CAGCAACGCGGCCTTTTTACGGTTCCTGGCCTTTTGCTGGCCTTTTGCTCACATG
Features (pLannotate 1.2.2; 17 found; start..end, strand, type, name):
      1..47      +  rep_origin     RSF ori (fragment): Plasmids containing the RSF 1030 origin of replication can be propagated in E. coli cells that contain additional plasmids with compatible origins.
    115..418     +  enhancer       CMV enhancer: human cytomegalovirus immediate early enhancer
    419..622     +  promoter       CMV promoter: human cytomegalovirus (CMV) immediate early promoter
    645..704     +  misc_feature   MCS (fragment): multiple cloning site
    708..3854    +  CDS            ITGA5: ITA5_HUMAN - Also known as FNRA. Experimental evidence at protein level: Swiss-Prot protein existence level 1. (Microbial infection) In case of HIV-1 infection, the interaction with extracellular viral Tat protein seems to enhance angiogenesis in Kaposi's sarcoma lesions. From Homo sapiens (Human).
   3855..3883    +  misc_feature   MCS (fragment): multiple cloning site
   3891..4598    +  CDS            mCherry: mCherry is a basic (constitutively fluorescent) red fluorescent protein published in 2004, derived from Discosoma sp.. It is reported to be a very rapidly-maturing monomer with low acid sensitivity.
   4618..4701    +  CDS            large T antigen (fragment): large T antigen from SV40 (simian virus 40)
   4724..4845    +  polyA_signal   SV40 poly(A) signal: SV40 polyadenylation signal
   4879..5307    -  rep_origin     f1 ori (sequence partly withheld): f1 bacteriophage origin of replication; arrow indicates direction of (+) strand synthesis
   5334..5438    +  promoter       AmpR promoter: bla
   5440..5797    +  promoter       SV40 promoter: SV40 enhancer and early promoter
   5832..6626    +  CDS            NeoR/KanR: aminoglycoside phosphotransferase from Tn5; aph(3')-II (or nptII); confers resistance to neomycin, kanamycin, and G418 (Geneticin®)
   6647..6799    +  CDS            ble (fragment): BLE_KLEPN - Experimental evidence at protein level: Swiss-Prot protein existence level 1. Binding protein with a strong affinity to the bleomycin family of antibiotics. Binds to CL990; an antimitotic-antibiotic compound. From Klebsiella pneumoniae.
   6858..6905    +  polyA_signal   HSV TK poly(A) signal: herpes simplex virus thymidine kinase polyadenylation signal (Cole and Stacy, 1985)
   6996..7012    -  polyA_signal   bGH poly(A) signal (fragment): bovine growth hormone polyadenylation signal
   7234..7822    +  rep_origin     ori: high-copy-number ColE1/pMB1/pBR322/pUC origin of replication
