[The description below was written by a language model from this plasmid's Addgene catalogue record and pLannotate feature annotations shown in this document.]
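Description:
mCherry-Alpha-5-Integrin-12 is a mammalian expression plasmid that produces human integrin alpha-5 (ITGA5, the fibronectin receptor alpha subunit) fused at its C terminus to the monomeric red fluorescent protein mCherry. It is built on an mCherry backbone whose feature layout resembles the common N1-style fluorescent protein vectors. The sequenced record is about 7.9 kb. Propagation in E. coli relies on a high-copy ColE1/pUC-type origin and kanamycin selection, and an f1 origin is also present. A single NeoR/KanR (Tn5 aminoglycoside phosphotransferase) gene serves both hosts. It is preceded by a bacterial bla-type promoter and the SV40 enhancer/early promoter and followed by the HSV TK polyadenylation signal, so it gives kanamycin resistance in bacteria and G418 resistance in transfected mammalian cells. The short RSF ori, large T antigen, ble and bGH poly(A) annotations are only fragments and probably reflect backbone remnants or partial matches rather than functional parts.

The expression cassette runs from the CMV immediate-early enhancer and promoter through a residual multiple cloning site into the full ITGA5 coding sequence. A short stretch of polylinker-derived sequence then acts as a linker to the mCherry open reading frame, and the transcript ends at the SV40 poly(A) signal. The "12" in the name may refer to this linker, but the record does not say so. Placing mCherry at the C terminus puts the tag on the cytoplasmic tail and leaves the N-terminal signal sequence and the extracellular ligand-binding region unmodified. The recorded purpose is to mark focal adhesions, with excitation at 587 nm and emission at 610 nm, which suits fluorescence imaging of integrin localisation and adhesion dynamics in transfected cells. The cloning method is not recorded.
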