Addgene plasmid #54970: mCherry-Alpha-5-Integrin-12
Purpose: Localization: Focal Adhesions, Excitation: 587, Emission: 610
Depositing lab: Michael Davidson. Depositing organization: Florida State University, Tallahassee.
Backbone
  Vector backbone: mCherry
  Backbone size w/o insert (bp): 4750
  Vector type: Mammalian Expression
  Selectable markers: Neomycin (select with G418)
Growth in bacteria
  Bacterial resistance: Kanamycin, 50 μg/mL
  Growth temperature: 37°C
  Growth strain: DH5alpha
  Copy number: High Copy
Gene/Insert
  Gene/Insert name: Alpha-5 Integrin (alt name: NM_002205.2)
  Species: H. sapiens (human)
  Entrez Gene: ITGA5 (a.k.a. CD49e, FNRA, VLA-5, VLA5A)
  Promoter: CMV
  Tag / fusion protein: mCherry (C terminal on backbone)
  Cloning method: Unknown
  Sequencing primers: 5′ CMV-F; 3′ SV40pA-R
Terms and licenses: Academic/Nonprofit Terms; Industry Terms: Not Available to Industry
Depositor comments: . Excitation = 587; Emission = 610
How to cite: mCherry-Alpha-5-Integrin-12 was a gift from Michael Davidson (Addgene plasmid # 54970 ; http://n2t.net/addgene:54970 ; RRID:Addgene_54970)
