>Addgene plasmid #54970 | mCherry-Alpha-5-Integrin-12 | depositor partial sequence | sequence record 85357 | insert sequence
GACGTCAGATCCGCTAGCGCTACCGGACTCAGATCTCGAGCTCAAGCTTCGAATTCTGCAGTCGACGGTA
CCACCATGGGGAGCCGGACGCCAGAGTCCCCTCTCCACGCCGTGCAGCTGCGCTGGGGCCCCCGGCGCCG
ACCCCCGCTGCTGCCGCTGCTGTTGCTGCTGCTGCCGCCGCCACCCAGGGTCGGGGGCTTCAACTTAGAC
GCGGAGGCCCCAGCAGTACTCTCGGGGCCCCCGGGCTCCTTCTTCGGATTCTCAGTGGAGTTTTACCGGC
CGGGAACAGACGGGGTCAGTGTGCTGGTGGGAGCACCCAAGGCTAATACCAGCCAGCCAGGAGTGCTGCA
GGGTGGTGCTGTCTACCTCTGTCCTTGGGGTGCCAGCCCCACACAGTGCACCCCCATTGAATTTGACAGC
AAAGGCTCTCGGCTCCTGGAGTCCTCACTGTCCAGCTCAGAGGGAGAGGAGCCTGTGGAGTACAAGTCCT
TGCAGTGGTTCGGGGCAACAGTTCGAGCCCATGGCTCCTCCATCTTGGCATGCGCTCCACTGTACAGCTG
GCGCACAGAGAAGGAGCCACTGAGCGACCCCGTGGGCACCTGCTACCTCTCCACAGATAACTTCACCCGA
ATTCTGGAGTATGCACCCTGCCGCTCAGATTTCAGCTGGGCAGCAGGACAGGGTTACTGCCAAGGAGGCT
TCAGTGCCGAGTTCACCAAGACTGGCCGTGTGGTTTTAGGTGGACCAGGAAGCTATTTCTGGCAAGGCCA
GATCCTGTCTGCCACTCAGGAGCAGATTGCAGAATCTTATTACCCCGAGTACCTGATCAACCTGGTTCAG
GGGCAGCTGCAGACTCGCCAGGCCAGTTCCATCTATGATGACAGCTACCTAGGATACTCTGTGGCTGTTG
GTGAATTCAGTGGTGATGACACAGAAGACTTTGTTGCTGGTGTGCCCAAAGGGAACCTCACTTACGGCTA
TGTCACCATCCTTAATGGCTCAGACATTCGATCCCTCTACAACTTCTCAGGGGAACAGATGGCCTCCTAC
TTTGGCTATGCAGTGGCCGCCACAGACGTCAATGGGGACGGGCTGGATGACTTGCTGGTGGGGGCACCCC
TGCTCATGGATCGGACCCCTGACGGGCGGCCTCAGGAGGTGGGCAGGGTCTACGTCTACCTGCAGCACCC
AGCCGGCATAGAGCCCACGCCCACCCTTACCCTCACTGGCCATGATGAGTTTGGCCGATTTGGCAGCTCC
TTGACCCCCCTGGGGGACCTGGACCAGGATGGCTACAATGATGTGGCCATCGGGGCTCCCTTTGGTGGGG
AGACCCAGCAGGGAGTAGTGTTTGTATTTCCTGGGGGCCCAGGAGGGCTGGGCTCTAAGCCTTCCCAGGT
TCTGCAGCCCCTGTGGGCAGCCAGCCACACCCCAGACTTCTTTGGCTCTGCCCTTCGAGGAGGCCGAGAC
CTGGATGGCAATGGATATCCTGATCTGATTGTGGGGTCCTTTGGTGTGGACAAGGCTGTGGTATACAGGG
GCCGCCCCATCGTGTCCGCTAGTGCCTCCCTCACCATCTTCCCCGCCATGTTCAACCCAGAGGAGCGGAG
CTGCAGCTTAGAGGGGAACCCTGTGGCCTGCATCAACCTTAGCTTCTGCCTCAATGCTTCTGGAAAACAC
GTTGCTGACTCCATTGGTTTCACAGTGGAACTTCAGCTGGACTGGCAGAAGCAGAAGGGAGGGGTACGGC
GGGCACTGTTCCTGGCCTCCAGGCAGGCAACCCTGACCCAGACCCTGCTCATCCAGAATGGGGCTCGAGA
GGATTGCAGAGAGATGAAGATCTACCTCAGGAACGAGTCAGAATTTCGAGACAAACTCTCGCCGATTCAC
ATCGCTCTCAACTTCTCCTTGGACCCCCAAGCCCCAGTGGACAGCCACGGCCTCAGGCCAGCCCTACATT
ATCAGAGCAAGAGCCGGATAGAGGACAAGGCTCAGATCTTGCTGGACTGTGGAGAAGACAACATCTGTGT
GCCTGACCTGCAGCTGGAAGTGTTTGGGGAGCAGAACCATGTGTACCTGGGTGACAAGAATGCCCTGAAC
CTCACTTTCCATGCCCAGAATGTGGGTGAGGGTGGCGCCTATGAGGCTGAGCTTCGGGTCACCGCCCCTC
CAGAGGCTGAGTACTCAGGACTCGTCAGACACCCAGGGAACTTCTCCAGCCTGAGCTGTGACTACTTTGC
CGTGAACCAGAGCCGCCTGCTGGTGTGTGACCTGGGCAACCCCATGAAGGCAGGAGCCAGTCTGTGGGGT
GGCCTTCGGTTTACAGTCCCTCATCTCCGGGACACTAAGAAAACCATCCAGTTTGACTTCCAGATCCTCA
GCAAGAATCTCAACAACTCGCAAAGCGACGTGGTTTCCTTTCGGCTCTCCGTGGAGGCTCAGGCCCAGGT
CACCCTGAACGGTGTCTCCAAGCCTGAGGCAGTGCTATTCCCAGTAAGCGACTGGCATCCCCGAGACCAG
CCTCAGAAGGAGGAGGACCTGGGACCTGCTGTCCACCATGTCTATGAGCTCATCAACCAAGGCCCCAGCT
CCATTAGCCAGGGTGTGCTGGAACTCAGCTGTCCCCAGGCTCTGGAAGGTCAGCAGCTCCTATATGTGAC
CAGAGTTACGGGACTCAACTGCACCACCAATCACCCCATTAACCCAAAGGGCCTGGAGTTGGATCCCGAG
GGTTCCCTGCACCACCAGCAAAAACGGGAAGCTCCAAGCCGCAGCTCTGCTTCCTCGGGACCTCAGATCC
TGAAATGCCCGGAGGCTGAGTGTTTCAGGCTGCGCTGTGAGCTCGGGCCCCTGCACCAACAAGAGAGCCA
AAGTCTGCAGTTGCATTTCCGAGTCTGGGCCAAGACTTTCTTGCAGCGGGAGCACCAGCCATTTAGCCTG
CAGTGTGAGGCTGTGTACAAAGCCCTGAAGATGCCCTACCGAATCCTGCCTCGGCAGCTGCCCCAAAAAG
AGCGTCAGGTGGCCACAGCTGTGCAATGGACCAAGGCAGAAGGCAGCTATGGCGTCCCACTGTGGATCAT
CATCCTAGCCATCCTGTTTGGCCTCCTGCTCCTAGGTCTACTCATCTACATCCTCTACAAGCTTGGATTC
TTCAAACGCTCCCTCCCATATGGCACCGCCATGGAAAAAGCTCAGCTCAAGCCTCCAGCCACCTCTGATG
CCACGGTACCGCGGGCCCGGGATCCACCGGTCGCCACCATGGTGAGCAAGGGCGAGGAGGATAACATGGC
CATCATCAAGGAGTTCATGCGCTTCAAGGTGCACATGGAGGGCTCCGTGAACGGCCACGAGTTCGAGATC
GAGGGCGAGGGCGAGGGCCGCCCCTACGAGGGCACCCAGACCGCCAAGCTGAAGGTGACCAAGGGTGGCC
CCCTGCCCTTCGCCTGGGACATCCTGTCCCCTCAGTTCATGTACGGCTCCAAGGCCTACGTGAAGCACCC
CGCCGACATCCCCGACTACTTGAAGCTGTCCTTCCCCGAGGGCTTCAAGTGGGAGCGCGTGATGAACTTC
GAGGACGGCGGCGTGGTGACCGTGACCCAGGACTCCTCCCTGCAGGACGGCGAGTTCATCTACAAGGTGA
AGCTGCGCGGCACCAACTTCCCCTCCGACGGCCCCGTAATGCAGAAGAAGACCATGGGCTGGGAGGCCTC
CTCCGAGCGGATGTACCCCGAGGACGGCGCCCTGAAGGGCGAGATCAAGCAGAGGCTGAAGCTGAAGGAC
GGCGGCCACTACGACGCTGAGGTCAAGACCACCTACAAGGCCAAGAAGCCCGTGCAGCTGCCCGGCGCCT
ACAACGTCAACATCAAGTTGGACATCACCTCCCACAACGAGGACTACACCATCGTGGAACAGTACGAACG
CGCCGAGGGCCGCCACTCCACCGGCGGCATGGACGAGCTGTACAAGTAAAGCGGCCGCGACTCTAGAC
