>Addgene plasmid #54970 | mCherry-Alpha-5-Integrin-12 | addgene partial sequence | sequence record 100858 | C-ter-GFP 5'-CTCCTCGCCCTTGCTCAC-3'
CGGTACCGTGGCATCAGAGGTGGCTGGAGGCTTGAGCTGAGCTTTTTCCATGGCGGTGCCATATGGGAGG
GAGCGTTTGAAGAATCCAAGCTTGTAGAGGATGTAGATGAGTAGACCTAGGAGCAGGAGGCCAAACAGGA
TGGCTAGGATGATGATCCACAGTGGGACGCCATAGCTGCCTTCTGCCTTGGTCCATTGCACAGCTGTGGC
CACCTGACGCTCTTTTTGGGGCAGCTGCCGAGGCAGGATTCGGTAGGGCATCTTCAGGGCTTTGTACACA
GCCTCACACTGCAGGCTAAATGGCTGGTGCTCCCGCTGCAAGAAAGTCTTGGCCCAGACTCGGAAATGCA
ACTGCAGACTTTGGCTCTCTTGTTGGTGCAGGGGCCCGAGCTCACAGCGCAGCCTGAAACACTCAGCCTC
CGGGCATTTCAGGATCTGAGGTCCCGAGGAAGCAGAGCTGCGGCTTGGAGCTTCCCGTTTTTGCTGGTGG
TGCAGGGAACCCTCGGGATCCAACTCCAGGCCCTTTGGGTTAATGGGGTGATTGGTGGTGCAGTTGAGTC
CCGTAACTCTGGTCACATATAGGAGCTGCTGACCTTCCAGAGCCTGGGGACAGCTGAGTTCCAGCACACC
CTGGCTAATGGAGCTGGGGCCTTGGTTGATGAGCTCATAGACATGGTGGACAGCAGGTCCCAGGTCCTCC
TCCTTCTGAGGCTGGTCTCGGGGATGCCAGTCGCTTACTGGGAATAGCACTGCCTCAGGCTTGGAGACAC
CGTTCAGGGTGACCTGGGCCTGAGCCTCCACGGAGAGCCGAAAGGAAACCACGTCGCTTTGCGAGTTGTT
GAGATTCTTGCTGAGGATCTGGAAGTCAAACTGGATGGTT
